>Addgene plasmid #65721 | pWY82 | depositor full sequence | sequence record 111701 | pWY82 sequence 11656 bps
AGTACTTTGATCCAACCCCTCCGCTGCTATAGTGCAGTCGGCTTCTGACGTTCAGTGCAGCCGTCTTCTG
AAAACGACATGTCGCACAAGTCCTAAGTTACGCGACAGGCTGCCGCCCTGCCCTTTTCCTGGCGTTTTCT
TGTCGCGTGTTTTAGTCGCATAAAGTAGAATACTTGCGACTAGAACCGGAGACATTACGCCATGAACAAG
AGCGCCGCCGCTGGCCTGCTGGGCTATGCCCGCGTCAGCACCGACGACCAGGACTTGACCAACCAACGGG
CCGAACTGCACGCGGCCGGCTGCACCAAGCTGTTTTCCGAGAAGATCACCGGCACCAGGCGCGACCGCCC
GGAGCTGGCCAGGATGCTTGACCACCTACGCCCTGGCGACGTTGTGACAGTGACCAGGCTAGACCGCCTG
GCCCGCAGCACCCGCGACCTACTGGACATTGCCGAGCGCATCCAGGAGGCCGGCGCGGGCCTGCGTAGCC
TGGCAGAGCCGTGGGCCGACACCACCACGCCGGCCGGCCGCATGGTGTTGACCGTGTTCGCCGGCATTGC
CGAGTTCGAGCGTTCCCTAATCATCGACCGCACCCGGAGCGGGCGCGAGGCCGCCAAGGCCCGAGGCGTG
AAGTTTGGCCCCCGCCCTACCCTCACCCCGGCACAGATCGCGCACGCCCGCGAGCTGATCGACCAGGAAG
GCCGCACCGTGAAAGAGGCGGCTGCACTGCTTGGCGTGCATCGCTCGACCCTGTACCGCGCACTTGAGCG
CAGCGAGGAAGTGACGCCCACCGAGGCCAGGCGGCGCGGTGCCTTCCGTGAGGACGCATTGACCGAGGCC
GACGCCCTGGCGGCCGCCGAGAATGAACGCCAAGAGGAACAAGCATGAAACCGCACCAGGACGGCCAGGA
CGAACCGTTTTTCATTACCGAAGAGATCGAGGCGGAGATGATCGCGGCCGGGTACGTGTTCGAGCCGCCC
GCGCACGTCTCAACCGTGCGGCTGCATGAAATCCTGGCCGGTTTGTCTGATGCCAAGCTGGCGGCCTGGC
CGGCCAGCTTGGCCGCTGAAGAAACCGAGCGCCGCCGTCTAAAAAGGTGATGTGTATTTGAGTAAAACAG
CTTGCGTCATGCGGTCGCTGCGTATATGATGCGATGAGTAAATAAACAAATACGCAAGGGGAACGCATGA
AGGTTATCGCTGTACTTAACCAGAAAGGCGGGTCAGGCAAGACGACCATCGCAACCCATCTAGCCCGCGC
CCTGCAACTCGCCGGGGCCGATGTTCTGTTAGTCGATTCCGATCCCCAGGGCAGTGCCCGCGATTGGGCG
GCCGTGCGGGAAGATCAACCGCTAACCGTTGTCGGCATCGACCGCCCGACGATTGACCGCGACGTGAAGG
CCATCGGCCGGCGCGACTTCGTAGTGATCGACGGAGCGCCCCAGGCGGCGGACTTGGCTGTGTCCGCGAT
CAAGGCAGCCGACTTCGTGCTGATTCCGGTGCAGCCAAGCCCTTACGACATATGGGCCACCGCCGACCTG
GTGGAGCTGGTTAAGCAGCGCATTGAGGTCACGGATGGAAGGCTACAAGCGGCCTTTGTCGTGTCGCGGG
CGATCAAAGGCACGCGCATCGGCGGTGAGGTTGCCGAGGCGCTGGCCGGGTACGAGCTGCCCATTCTTGA
GTCCCGTATCACGCAGCGCGTGAGCTACCCAGGCACTGCCGCCGCCGGCACAACCGTTCTTGAATCAGAA
CCCGAGGGCGACGCTGCCCGCGAGGTCCAGGCGCTGGCCGCTGAAATTAAATCAAAACTCATTTGAGTTA
ATGAGGTAAAGAGAAAATGAGCAAAAGCACAAACACGCTAAGTGCCGGCCGTCCGAGCGCACGCAGCAGC
AAGGCTGCAACGTTGGCCAGCCTGGCAGACACGCCAGCCATGAAGCGGGTCAACTTTCAGTTGCCGGCGG
AGGATCACACCAAGCTGAAGATGTACGCGGTACGCCAAGGCAAGACCATTACCGAGCTGCTATCTGAATA
CATCGCGCAGCTACCAGAGTAAATGAGCAAATGAATAAATGAGTAGATGAATTTTAGCGGCTAAAGGAGG
CGGCATGGAAAATCAAGAACAACCAGGCACCGACGCCGTGGAATGCCCCATGTGTGGAGGAACGGGCGGT
TGGCCAGGCGTAAGCGGCTGGGTTGTCTGCCGGCCCTGCAATGGCACTGGAACCCCCAAGCCCGAGGAAT
CGGCGTGACGGTCGCAAACCATCCGGCCCGGTACAAATCGGCGCGGCGCTGGGTGATGACCTGGTGGAGA
AGTTGAAGGCCGCGCAGGCCGCCCAGCGGCAACGCATCGAGGCAGAAGCACGCCCCGGTGAATCGTGGCA
AGCGGCCGCTGATCGAATCCGCAAAGAATCCCGGCAACCGCCGGCAGCCGGTGCGCCGTCGATTAGGAAG
CCGCCCAAGGGCGACGAGCAACCAGATTTTTTCGTTCCGATGCTCTATGACGTGGGCACCCGCGATAGTC
GCAGCATCATGGACGTGGCCGTTTTCCGTCTGTCGAAGCGTGACCGACGAGCTGGCGAGGTGATCCGCTA
CGAGCTTCCAGACGGGCACGTAGAGGTTTCCGCAGGGCCGGCCGGCATGGCCAGTGTGTGGGATTACGAC
CTGGTACTGATGGCGGTTTCCCATCTAACCGAATCCATGAACCGATACCGGGAAGGGAAGGGAGACAAGC
CCGGCCGCGTGTTCCGTCCACACGTTGCGGACGTACTCAAGTTCTGCCGGCGAGCCGATGGCGGAAAGCA
GAAAGACGACCTGGTAGAAACCTGCATTCGGTTAAACACCACGCACGTTGCCATGCAGCGTACGAAGAAG
GCCAAGAACGGCCGCCTGGTGACGGTATCCGAGGGTGAAGCCTTGATTAGCCGCTACAAGATCGTAAAGA
GCGAAACCGGGCGGCCGGAGTACATCGAGATCGAGCTAGCTGATTGGATGTACCGCGAGATCACAGAAGG
CAAGAACCCGGACGTGCTGACGGTTCACCCCGATTACTTTTTGATCGATCCCGGCATCGGCCGTTTTCTC
TACCGCCTGGCACGCCGCGCCGCAGGCAAGGCAGAAGCCAGATGGTTGTTCAAGACGATCTACGAACGCA
GTGGCAGCGCCGGAGAGTTCAAGAAGTTCTGTTTCACCGTGCGCAAGCTGATCGGGTCAAATGACCTGCC
GGAGTACGATTTGAAGGAGGAGGCGGGGCAGGCTGGCCCGATCCTAGTCATGCGCTACCGCAACCTGATC
GAGGGCGAAGCATCCGCCGGTTCCTAATGTACGGAGCAGATGCTAGGGCAAATTGCCCTAGCAGGGGAAA
AAGGTCGAAAAGGTCTCTTTCCTGTGGATAGCACGTACATTGGGAACCCAAAGCCGTACATTGGGAACCG
GAACCCGTACATTGGGAACCCAAAGCCGTACATTGGGAACCGGTCACACATGTAAGTGACTGATATAAAA
GAGAAAAAAGGCGATTTTTCCGCCTAAAACTCTTTAAAACTTATTAAAACTCTTAAAACCCGCCTGGCCT
GTGCATAACTGTCTGGCCAGCGCACAGCCGAAGAGCTGCAAAAAGCGCCTACCCTTCGGTCGCTGCGCTC
CCTACGCCCCGCCGCTTCGCGTCGGCCTATCGCGGCCGCTGGCCGCTCAAAAATGGCTGGCCTACGGCCA
GGCAATCTACCAGGGCGCGGACAAGCCGCGCCGTCGCCACTCGACCGCCGGCGCCCACATCAAGGCACCC
TGCCTCGCGCGTTTCGGTGATGACGGTGAAAACCTCTGACACATGCAGCTCCCGGAGACGGTCACAGCTT
GTCTGTAAGCGGATGCCGGGAGCAGACAAGCCCGTCAGGGCGCGTCAGCGGGTGTTGGCGGGTGTCGGGG
CGCAGCCATGACCCAGTCACGTAGCGATAGCGGAGTGTATACTGGCTTAACTATGCGGCATCAGAGCAGA
TTGTACTGAGAGTGCACCATATGCGGTGTGAAATACCGCACAGATGCGTAAGGAGAAAATACCGCATCAG
GCGCTCTTCCGCTTCCTCGCTCACTGACTCGCTGCGCTCGGTCGTTCGGCTGCGGCGAGCGGTATCAGCT
CACTCAAAGGCGGTAATACGGTTATCCACAGAATCAGGGGATAACGCAGGAAAGAACATGTGAGCAAAAG
GCCAGCAAAAGGCCAGGAACCGTAAAAAGGCCGCGTTGCTGGCGTTTTTCCATAGGCTCCGCCCCCCTGA
CGAGCATCACAAAAATCGACGCTCAAGTCAGAGGTGGCGAAACCCGACAGGACTATAAAGATACCAGGCG
TTTCCCCCTGGAAGCTCCCTCGTGCGCTCTCCTGTTCCGACCCTGCCGCTTACCGGATACCTGTCCGCCT
TTCTCCCTTCGGGAAGCGTGGCGCTTTCTCATAGCTCACGCTGTAGGTATCTCAGTTCGGTGTAGGTCGT
TCGCTCCAAGCTGGGCTGTGTGCACGAACCCCCCGTTCAGCCCGACCGCTGCGCCTTATCCGGTAACTAT
CGTCTTGAGTCCAACCCGGTAAGACACGACTTATCGCCACTGGCAGCAGCCACTGGTAACAGGATTAGCA
GAGCGAGGTATGTAGGCGGTGCTACAGAGTTCTTGAAGTGGTGGCCTAACTACGGCTACACTAGAAGGAC
AGTATTTGGTATCTGCGCTCTGCTGAAGCCAGTTACCTTCGGAAAAAGAGTTGGTAGCTCTTGATCCGGC
AAACAAACCACCGCTGGTAGCGGTGGTTTTTTTGTTTGCAAGCAGCAGATTACGCGCAGAAAAAAAGGAT
CTCAAGAAGATCCTTTGATCTTTTCTACGGGGTCTGACGCTCAGTGGAACGAAAACTCACGTTAAGGGAT
TTTGGTCATGCATGATATATCTCCCAATTTGTGTAGGGCTTATTATGCACGCTTAAAAATAATAAAAGCA
GACTTGACCTGATAGTTTGGCTGTGAGCAATTATGTGCTTAGTGCATCTAATCGCTTGAGTTAACGCCGG
CGAAGCGGCGTCGGCTTGAACGAATTTCTAGCTAGACATTATTTGCCGACTACCTTGGTGATCTCGCCTT
TCACGTAGTGGACAAATTCTTCCAACTGATCTGCGCGCGAGGCCAAGCGATCTTCTTCTTGTCCAAGATA
AGCCTGTCTAGCTTCAAGTATGACGGGCTGATACTGGGCCGGCAGGCGCTCCATTGCCCAGTCGGCAGCG
ACATCCTTCGGCGCGATTTTGCCGGTTACTGCGCTGTACCAAATGCGGGACAACGTAAGCACTACATTTC
GCTCATCGCCAGCCCAGTCGGGCGGCGAGTTCCATAGCGTTAAGGTTTCATTTAGCGCCTCAAATAGATC
CTGTTCAGGAACCGGATCAAAGAGTTCCTCCGCCGCTGGACCTACCAAGGCAACGCTATGTTCTCTTGCT
TTTGTCAGCAAGATAGCCAGATCAATGTCGATCGTGGCTGGCTCGAAGATACCTGCAAGAATGTCATTGC
GCTGCCATTCTCCAAATTGCAGTTCGCGCTTAGCTGGATAACGCCACGGAATGATGTCGTCGTGCACAAC
AATGGTGACTTCTACAGCGCGGAGAATCTCGCTCTCTCCAGGGGAAGCCGAAGTTTCCAAAAGGTCGTTG
ATCAAAGCTCGCCGCGTTGTTTCATCAAGCCTTACGGTCACCGTAACCAGCAAATCAATATCACTGTGTG
GCTTCAGGCCGCCATCCACTGCGGAGCCGTACAAATGTACGGCCAGCAACGTCGGTTCGAGATGGCGCTC
GATGACGCCAACTACCTCTGATAGTTGAGTCGATACTTCGGCGATCACCGCTTCCCCCATGATGTTTAAC
TTTGTTTTAGGGCGACTGCCCTGCTGCGTAACATCGTTGCTGCTCCATAACATCAAACATCGACCCACGG
CGTAACGCGCTTGCTGCTTGGATGCCCGAGGCATAGACTGTACCCCAAAAAAACATGTCATAACAAGAAG
CCATGAAAACCGCCACTGCGCCGTTACCACCGCTGCGTTCGGTCAAGGTTCTGGACCAGTTGCGTGACGG
CAGTTACGCTACTTGCATTACAGCTTACGAACCGAACGAGGCTTATGTCCACTGGGTTCGTGCCCGAATT
GATCACAGGCAGCAACGCTCTGTCATCGTTACAATCAACATGCTACCCTCCGCGAGATCATCCGTGTTTC
AAACCCGGCAGCTTAGTTGCCGTTCTTCCGAATAGCATCGGTAACATGAGCAAAGTCTGCCGCCTTACAA
CGGCTCTCCCGCTGACGCCGTCCCGGACTGATGGGCTGCCTGTATCGAGTGGTGATTTTGTGCCGAGCTG
CCGGTCGGGGAGCTGTTGGCTGGCTGGTGGCAGGATATATTGTGGTGTAAACAAATTGACGCTTAGACAA
CTTAATAACACATTGCGGACGTTTTTAATGTACTGAATTAACGCCGAATTGCTCTAGCATTCGCCATTCA
GGCTGCGCAACTGTTGGGAAGGGCGATCGGTGCGGGCCTCTTCGCTATTACGCCAGCTGGCGAAAGGGGG
ATGTGCTGCAAGGCGATTAAGTTGGGTAACGCCAGGGTTTTCCCAGTCACGACGTTGTAAAACGACGGCC
AGTGCCAAGCTAATTCTTCAAGACGTGCTCAAATCACTATTTCCACACCCCTATATTTCTATTGCACTCC
CTTTTAACTGTTTTTTATTACAAAAATGCCCTGGAAAATGCACTCCCTTTTTGTGTTTGTTTTTTTGTGA
AACGATGTTGTCAGGTAATTTATTTGTCAGTCTACTATGGTGGCCCATTATATTAATAGCAACTGTCGGT
CCAATAGACGACGTCGATTTTCTGCATTTGTTTAACCACGTGGATTTTATGACATTTTATATTAGTTAAT
TTGTAAAACCTACCCAATTAAAGACCTCATATGTTCTAAAGACTAATACTTAATGATAACAATTTTCTTT
TAGTGAAGAAAGGGATAATTAGTAAATATGGAACAAGGGCAGAAGATTTATTAAAGCCGCGTAAGAGACA
ACAAGTAGGTACGTGGAGTGTCTTAGGTGACTTACCCACATAACATAAAGTGACATTAACAAACATAGCT
AATGCTCCTATTTGAATAGTGCATATCAGCATACCTTATTACATATAGATAGGAGCAAACTCTAGCTAGA
TTGTTGAGAGCAGATCTCGGTGACGGGCAGGACCGGACGGGGCGGTACCGGCAGGCTGAAGTCCAGCTGC
CAGAAACCCACGTCATGCCAGTTCCCGTGCTTGAAGCCGGCCGCCCGCAGCATGCCGCGGGGGGCATATC
CGAGCGCCTCGTGCATGCGCACGCTCGGGTCGTTGGGCAGCCCGATGACAGCGACCACGCTCTTGAAGCC
CTGTGCCTCCAGGGACTTCAGCAGGTGGGTGTAGAGCGTGGAGCCCAGTCCCGTCCGCTGGTGGCGGGGG
GAGACGTACACGGTCGACTCGGCCGTCCAGTCGTAGGCGTTGCGTGCCTTCCAGGGGCCCGCGTAGGCGA
TGCCGGCGACCTCGCCGTCCACCTCGGCGACGAGCCAGGGATAGCGCTCCCGCAGACGGACGAGGTCGTC
CGTCCACTCCTGCGGTTCCTGCGGCTCGGTACGGAAGTTGACCGTGCTTGTCTCGATGTAGTGGTTGACG
ATGGTGCAGACCGCCGGCATGTCCGCCTCGGTGGCACGGCGGATGTCGGCCGGGCGTCGTTCTGGGCTCA
TGGTAGATCCCCCGTTCGTAAATGGTGAAAATTTTCAGAAAATTGCTTTTGCTTTAAAAGAAATGATTTA
AATTGCTGCAATAGAAGTAGAATGCTTGATTGCTTGAGATTCGTTTGTTTTGTATATGTTGTGTTGAGAA
TTAATTCTCGAGGTCCTCTCCAAATGAAATGAACTTCCTTATATAGAGGAAGGGTCTTGCGAAGGATAGT
GGGATTGTGCGTCATCCCTTACGTCAGTGGAGATATCACATCAATCCACTTGCTTTGAAGACGTGGTTGG
AACGTCTTCTTTTTCCACGATGCTCCTCGTGGGTGGGGGTCCATCTTTGGGACCACTGTCGGCAGAGGCA
TCTTCAACGATGGCCTTTCCTTTATCGCAATGATGGCATTTGTAGGAGCCACCTTCCTTTTCCACTATCT
TCACAATAAAGTGACAGATAGCTGGGCAATGGAATCCGAGGAGGTTTCCGGATATTACCCTTTGTTGAAA
AGTCTCAATTGCCCTTTGGTCTTCTGAGACTGTATCTTTGATATTTTTGGAGTAGACAAGCGTGTCGTGC
TCCACCATGTTGACCTGCAGGCATGCAAGCTCAAGCTTTAATACGACTCACTATAGGGAGATGTTAACCG
CGGTCCCTAGGCCGGCCGCTAGCCATTTAAATGCATGCTGCAGCCCGGGCGACGTCGACTGTTTAAACGA
GGCCTTAATTAAGGGCCCAATTGGCCACGTACGTCTAGATCTGGCGCGCCTCGAGGATCCATGGCCGCGG
GATTCCCTCGGGTCCCACAGCGCTTTATTTAGGGTTTAGGGTTTAGGGTTTAGGGTTTAGGGTTTAGGGT
TTAGGGTTTAGGGTTTAGGGTTTAGGGTTTAGGGTTTAGGGTTTAGGGTTTAGGGTTTAGGGTTTAGGGT
TTAGGGTTTAGGGTTTAGGGTTTAGGGTTTAGGGTTTAGGGTTTAGGGTTTAGGGTTTAGGGTTTAGGGT
TTAGGGTTTAGGGTTTAGGGTTTAGGGTTTAGGGTTTAGGGTTTAGGGTTTAGGGTTTAGGGTTTAGGGT
TTAGGGTTTAGGGTTTAGGGTTTAGGGTTTAGGGTTTAGGGTTTAGGGTTTAGGGTTTAGGGTTTAGGGT
TTAGGGTTTAGGGTTTAGGGTTTAGGGTTTAGGGTTTAGGGTTTAGGGTTTAGGGTTTAGGGTTTAGGGT
TTAGGGTTTAGGGTTTAGGGTTTAGGGTTTAGGGTTTAGGGTTTAGGGTTTAGGGTTTAGGGTTTAGGGT
TTAGGGTTTAGGGTTTAGGGTTTAGGGTTTAGGGTTTAGGGTTTAGGGTTTAGGGTTTAGGGTTTAGGGT
TTAGGGTTTAGGGTTTAGGGTTTAGGGTTTAGGGTTTAGGGTTTAGGGTTTAGGGTTTAGGGTTTAGGGT
TTAGGGTTTAGGGTTTAGGGTTTAGGGTTTAGGGTTTAGGGTTTAGGGTTTAGGGTTTAGGGTTTAGGGT
TTAGGGTTTAGGGTTTAGGGTTTAGGGTTTAGGGTTTAGGGTTTAGGGTTTAGGGTTTAGGGTTTAGGGT
TTAGGGTTTAGGGTTTAGGGTTTAGGGTTTAGGGTTTAGGGTTTAGGGTTTAGGGTTTAGGGTTTAGGGT
TTAGGGTTTAGGGTTTAGGGTTTAGGGTTTAGGGTTTAGGGTTTAGGGTTTAGGGTTTAGGGTTTAGGGT
TTAGGGTTTAGGGTTTAGGGTTTAGGGTTTAGGGTTTAGGGTTTAGGGTTTAGGGTTTAGGGTTTAGGGT
TTAGGGTTTAGGGTTTAGGGTTTAGGGTTTAGGGTTTAGGGTTTAGGGTTTAGGGTTTAGGGTTTAGGGT
TTAGGGTTTAGGGTTTAGGGTTTAGGGTTTAGGGTTTAGGGTTTAGGGTTTAGGGTTTAGGGTTTAGGGT
TTAGGGTTTAGGGTTTAGGGTTTAGGGTTTAGGGTTTAGGGTTTAGGGTTTAGGGTTTAGGGTTTAGGGT
TTAGGGTTTAGGGTTTAGGGTTTAGGGTTTAGGGTTTAGGGTTTAGGGTTTAGGGTTTAGGGTTTAGGGT
TTAGGGTTTAGGGTTTAGGGTTTAGGGTTTAGGGTTTAGGGTTTAGGGTTTAGGGTTTAGGGTTTAGGGT
TTAGGGTTTAGGGTTTAGGGTTTAGGGTTTAGGGTTTAGGGTTTAGGGTTTAGGGTTTAGGGTTTAGGGT
TTAGGGTTTAGGGTTTAGGGTTTAGGGTTTAGGGTTTAGGGTTTAGGGTTTAGGGTTTAGGGTTTAGGGT
TTAGGGTTTAGGGTTTAGGGTTTAGGGTTTAGGGTTTAGGGTTTAGGGTTTAGGGTTTAGGGTTTAGGGT
TTAGGGTTTAGGGTTTAGGGTTTAGGGTTTAGGGTTTAGGGTTTAGGGTTTAGGGTTTAGGGTTTAGGGT
TTAGGGTTTAGGGTTTAGGGTTTAGGGTTTAGGGTTTAGGGTTTAGGGTTTAGGGTTTAGGGTTTAGGGT
TTAGGGTTTAGGGTTTAGGGTTTAGGGTTTAGGGTTTAGGGTTTAGGGTTTAGGGTTTAGGGTTTAGGGT
TTAGGGTTTAGGGTTTAGGGTTTAGGGTTTAGGGTTTAGGGTTTAGGGTTTAGGGTTTAGGGTTTAGGGT
TTAGGGTTTAGGGTTTAGGGTTTAGGGTTTAGGGTTTAGGGTTTAGGGTTTAGGGTTTAGGGTTTAGGGT
TTAGGGTTTAGGGTTTAGGGTTTAGGGTTTAGGGTTTAGGGTTTAGGGTTTAGGGTTTAGGGTTTAGGGT
TTAGGGTTTAGGGTTTAGGGTTTAGGGTTTAGGGTTTAGGGTTTAGGGTTTAGGGTTTAGGGTTTAGGGT
TTAGGGTTTAGGGTTTAGGGTTTAGGGTTTAGGGTTTAGGGTTTAGGGTTTAGGGTTTAGGGTTTAGGGT
TTAGGGTTTAGGGTTTAGGGTTTAGGGTTTAGGGTTTAGGGTTTAGGGTTTAGGGTTTAGGGTTTAGGGT
TTAGGGTTTAGGGTTTAGGGTTTAGGGTTTAGGGTTTAGGGTTTAGGGTTTAGGGTTTAGGGTTTAGGGT
TTAGGGTTTAGGGTTTAGGGTTTAGGGTTTAGGGTTTAGGGTTTAGGGTTTAGGGTTTAGGGTTTAGGGT
TTAGGGTTTAGGGTTTAGGGTTTAGGGTTTAGGGTTTAGGGTTTAGGGTTTAGGGTTTAGGGTTTAGGGT
TTAGGGTTTAGGGTTTAGGGTTTAGGGTTTAGGGTTTAGGGTTTAGGGTTTAGGGTTTAGGGTTTAGGGT
TTAGGGTTTAGGGTTTAGGGTTTAGGGTTTAGGGTTTAGGGTTTAGGGTTTAGGGTTTAGGGTTTAGGGT
TTAGGGTTTAGGGTTTAGGGTTTAGGGTTTAGGGTTTAGGGTTTAGGGTTTAGGGTTTAGGGTTTAGGGT
TTAGGGTTTAGGGTTTAGGGTTTAGGGTTTAGGGTGACCTGCAGCCCAAGCTCTCGGGAAATCACTAGTG
ATCGATATCTCCCTTTAGTGAGGGTTAATGTGAATTCGTAATCATGGTCATAGCTGTTTCCTGTGTGAAA
TTGTTATCCGCTCACAATTCCACACAACATACGAGCCGGAAGCATAAAGTGTAAAGCCTGGGGTGCCTAA
TGAGTGAGCTAACTCACATTAATTGCGTTGCGCTCACTGCCCGCTTTCCAGTCGGGAAACCTGTCGTGCC
AGCTGCATTAATGAATCGGCCAACGCGCGGGGAGAGGCGGTTTGCGTATTGGAGCTTGAGCTTGGATCAG
ATTGTCGTTTCCCGCCTTCAGTTTAAACTATCAGTGTTTGACAGGATATATTGGCGGGTAAACCTAAGAG
AAAAGAGCGTTTATTAGAATAACGGATATTTAAAAGGGCGTGAAAAGGTTTATCCGTTCGTCCATTTGTA
TGTGCATGCCAACCACAGGGTTCCCCTCGGGATCAA
Features (pLannotate 1.2.2; 25 found; start..end, strand, type, name):
    226..627     +  CDS            Y4CG_SINFN (fragment): Protein inferred from homology: Swiss-Prot protein existence level 3. From Sinorhizobium fredii (strain NBRC 101917 / NGR234).
   1187..1816    +  CDS            pVS1 StaA: stability protein from the Pseudomonas plasmid pVS1 (Heeb et al., 2000)
   2249..3317    +  CDS            pVS1 RepA (fragment): replication protein from the Pseudomonas plasmid pVS1 (Heeb et al., 2000)
   3383..3577    +  rep_origin     pVS1 oriV: origin of replication for the Pseudomonas plasmid pVS1 (Heeb et al., 2000)
   3780..3819    +  CDS            rop (fragment): Rop protein, which maintains plasmids at low copy number; rop
   3921..4061    +  misc_feature   bom: basis of mobility region from pBR322
   4247..4835    -  rep_origin     ori: high-copy-number ColE1/pMB1/pBR322/pUC origin of replication
   5079..5866    -  CDS            SmR (fragment): aminoglycoside adenylyltransferase (Murphy, 1985); aadA; confers resistance to spectinomycin and streptomycin
   5877..5933    -  CDS            GmR (fragment): gentamycin acetyltransferase; aacC1; confers resistance to gentamycin
   6023..6160    +  CDS            int (fragment): INT2_ECOLX - Protein inferred from homology: Swiss-Prot protein existence level 3. Putative integrase believed to be involved in the insertion of antibiotic resistance genes into plasmids and transposons. From Escherichia coli.
   6398..6422    +  misc_feature   LB T-DNA repeat: left border repeat from nopaline C58 T-DNA
   6500..6654    -  CDS            lacZα (fragment): LacZα fragment of β-galactosidase; lacZ fragment
   7223..7771    -  CDS            bar: PAT_STRHY - Experimental evidence at protein level: Swiss-Prot protein existence level 1. Inactivates phosphinothricin (PPT) by transfer of an acetyl group from acetyl CoA. Can also acetylate demethylphosphinothricin but not PTT or glutamate. This enzyme is an effector of phosphinothricin tripeptide (PTT or bialaphos) resistance. From Streptomyces hygroscopicus. Introduced by genetic manipulation and expressed in glufosinate-tolerant maize by Dekalb Genetics.
   7846..7882    -  ncRNA          PK1-TEV CVMV: Accession: RF01102 - 5'-leader pseudoknot of TEV/CVMV
   7923..8267    -  promoter       CaMV 35S promoter: strong constitutive promoter from cauliflower mosaic virus
   7924..7970    -  promoter       minimal CaMV 35S promoter: minimal 35S promoter from cauliflower mosaic virus
   8342..8361    +  misc_feature   MCS (fragment): pUC18/19 multiple cloning site
   8369..8387    +  promoter       T7 promoter: promoter for bacteriophage T7 RNA polymerase
  11212..11229   -  promoter       T3 promoter (fragment): promoter for bacteriophage T3 RNA polymerase
  11230..11251   -  CDS            lacZα (fragment): LacZα fragment of β-galactosidase; lacZ fragment
  11269..11291   -  protein_bind   lac operator (fragment): The lac repressor binds to the lac operator to inhibit transcription in E. coli. This inhibition can be relieved by adding lactose or isopropyl-β-D-thiogalactopyranoside (IPTG). lac repressor encoded by lacI
  11295..11325   -  promoter       lac promoter: promoter for the E. coli lac operon
  11340..11361   -  protein_bind   CAP binding site: CAP binding activates transcription in the presence of cAMP. E. coli catabolite activator protein
  11374..11462   -  CDS            lacI (fragment): lac repressor; lacI; The lac repressor binds to the lac operator to inhibit transcription in E. coli. This inhibition can be relieved by adding lactose or isopropyl-β-D-thiogalactopyranoside (IPTG).
  11519..11543   +  misc_feature   RB T-DNA repeat: right border repeat from nopaline C58 T-DNA
