[The description below was written by a language model from this plasmid's Addgene catalogue record and pLannotate feature annotations shown in this document.]
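Description:
pWY82 is a plant transformation vector of about 11.7 kb built on the pTF101.1 backbone, an Agrobacterium binary plasmid. Outside the T-DNA, the annotated backbone carries the pVS1 replication and stability functions (oriV, RepA, StaA) that maintain the plasmid in Agrobacterium. It also carries a ColE1/pBR322-type origin with the bom mobilisation region for propagation in E. coli, and an aadA gene conferring resistance to spectinomycin and streptomycin. The record lists it as low copy and grown in a recombination-deficient strain, consistent with the need to keep a long tandem repeat stable.

Between the nopaline-type left and right T-DNA borders there are two main elements. Next to the left border is a plant selection cassette in which a CaMV 35S promoter, followed by a tobacco etch virus-type 5′ leader, drives the bar gene. Its phosphinothricin acetyltransferase product gives resistance to Basta (glufosinate/bialaphos). Towards the right border lies the insert, roughly 2.5 kb of Arabidopsis thaliana telomere repeat sequence. The feature table does not annotate the repeats themselves, but a large unannotated stretch sits between T7 and T3 promoter remnants of a cloning-vector polylinker, and this is where the array presumably lies. Other lac-derived fragments near the right border are cloning remnants.

The associated work concerns telomere-mediated chromosomal truncation in maize. When the T-DNA integrates, the telomere array can seed a new chromosome end, removing distal chromatin, an approach relevant to engineering minichromosomes. Because of the repetitive insert, the repository could not sequence the plasmid and verified it by restriction digest instead.
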