Addgene plasmid #65721: pWY82
Purpose: Plasmid with 2.5 kb of telomere sequence
Depositing lab: James Birchler. Depositing organization: University of Missouri at Columbia. Publication: Telomere-mediated chromosomal truncation in maize. Yu W, Lamb JC, Han F, Birchler JA. Proc Natl Acad Sci U S A. 2006 Nov 14;103(46):17331-6. Epub 2006 Nov 3. 10.1073/pnas.0605750103 PubMed 17085598.
Backbone
  Vector backbone: pTF101.1
  Backbone size w/o insert (bp): 9189
  Total vector size (bp): 11656
  Vector type: Plant Expression
  Selectable markers: Basta
Growth in bacteria
  Bacterial resistance: Spectinomycin and Streptomycin, 50 & 50 μg/mL
  Growth temperature: 30°C
  Growth strain: Stbl2
  Copy number: Low Copy
Gene/Insert
  Gene/Insert name: Telomere
  Species: A. thaliana (mustard weed)
  Insert size (bp): 2500
  Cloning method: Restriction Enzyme; 5′ cloning site SpeI,EcoRI (not destroyed); 3′ cloning site NcoI,EcoRV (not destroyed)
  Sequencing primers: 5′ gggcgacgtcgactgttta; 3′ TCACACAGGAAACAGCTATGAC
Terms and licenses: Academic/Nonprofit Terms; Industry Terms: Not Available to Industry
Depositor comments: Addgene was unable to sequence this plasmid due to the repetitive nature of the telomere repeats. The plasmid was instead verified by restriction digest. The gel image is provided on this page under- Resource Information- Addgene Notes.
How to cite: pWY82 was a gift from James Birchler (Addgene plasmid # 65721 ; http://n2t.net/addgene:65721 ; RRID:Addgene_65721)
