>Addgene plasmid #65721 | pWY82 | addgene partial sequence | sequence record 125218 | M13-Rev 5'-CAGGAAACAGCTATGACC-3'
CTGGCTTAACTATGCGGCATCAGAGCAGATTGTACTGAGAGTGCACCATATGCGGTGTGAAATACCGCAC
AGATGCGTAAGGAGAAAATACCGC
